>Addgene plasmid #174776 | pZA63 | addgene full sequence | sequence record 344643 | Addgene NGS Result
GGGACACGAAGTGGTTTAAACTATCAGTGTTTGACAGGATATATTGGCGGGTAAACCTAAGAGAAAAGAG
CGTTTATTAGAATAATCGGATATTTAAAAGGGCGTGAAAAGGTTTATCCGTTCGTCCATTTGTATGTGCC
AACCACAGGAACCGTAAAAAGGCCGCGTTGCTGGCGTTTTTCCATAGGCTCCGCCCCCCTGACGAGCATC
ACAAAAATCGACGCTCAAGTCAGAGGTGGCGAAACCCGACAGGACTATAAAGATACCAGGCGTTTCCCCC
TGGAAGCTCCCTCGTGCGCTCTCCTGTTCCGACCCTGCCGCTTACCGGATACCTGTCCGCCTTTCTCCCT
TCGGGAAGCGTGGCGCTTTCTCATAGCTCACGCTGTAGGTATCTCAGTTCGGTGTAGGTCGTTCGCTCCA
AGCTGGGCTGTGTGCACGAACCCCCCGTTCAGCCCGACCGCTGCGCCTTATCCGGTAACTATCGTCTTGA
GTCCAACCCGGTAAGACACGACTTATCGCCACTGGCAGCAGCCACTGGTAACAGGATTAGCAGAGCGAGG
TATGTAGGCGGTGCTACAGAGTTCTTGAAGTGGTGGCCTAACTACGGCTACACTAGAAGGACAGTATTTG
GTATCTGCGCTCTGCTGAAGCCAGTTACCTTCGGAAAAAGAGTTGGTAGCTCTTGATCCGGCAAACAAAC
CACCGCTGGTAGCGGTGGTTTTTTTGTTTGCAAGCAGCAGATTACGCGCAGAAAAAAAGGATCTCAAGAA
GATCCTTTGATCTTTTCTACGGGGTCTGACGCTCAGTGGAACGAAAACTCACGTTAAGGGATTTTGGTCA
TGAGATTATCAAAAAGGATCTTCACCTAGATCCTTTTAAATTAAAAATGAAGTTTTAAATCAATCTAAAG
TATATATGAGTAAACTTGGTCTGACAGCTAAAACAATTCATCCAGTAAAATATAATATTTTATTTTCTCC
CAATCAGGCTTGATCCCCAGTAAGTCAAAAAATAGCTCGACATACTGTTCTTCCCCGATATCCTCCCTGA
TCGACCGGACGCAGAAGGCAATGTCATACCACTTGTCCGCCCTGCCGCTTCTCCCAAGATCAATAAAGCC
ACTTACTTTGCCATCTTTCACAAAGATGTTGCTGTCTCCCAGGTCGCCGTGGGAAAAGACAAGTTCCTCT
TCGGGCTTTTCCGTCTTTAAAAAATCATACAGCTCGCGCGGATCTTTAAATGGAGTGTCCTCTTCCCAGT
TTTCGCAATCCACATCGGCCAGATCGTTATTCAGTAAGTAATCCAATTCGGCTAAGCGGCTGTCTAAGCT
ATTCGTATAGGGACAATCCGATATGTCGATGGAGTGAAAGAGCCTGATGCACTCCGCATACAGCTCGATA
ATCTTTTCAGGGCTTTGTTCATCTTCATACTCTTCCGAGCAAAGGACGCCATCGGCCTCACTCATGAGCA
GATTGCTCCAGCCATCATGCCGTTCAAAGTGCAGGACCTTTGGAACAGGCAGCTTTCCTTCCAGCCATAG
CATCATGTCCTTTTCCCGTTCCACATCATAGGTGGTCCCTTTATACCGGCTGTCCGTCATTTTTAAATAT
AGGTTTTCATTTTCTCCCACCAGCTTATATACCTTAGCAGGAGACATTCCTTCCGTATCTTTTGCGCAGC
GGTATTTTTCGATCAGTTTTTTCAATTCCGGTGATATTCTCATTTTAGCCATACTCTTCCTTTTTCAATA
TTATTGAAGCATTTATCAAGGTTATTGTCTCATGAGCGGATACATATTTGAATGTATTTAGAAAAATAAA
CAAATAGGGGTTCCGCGCACGAATTGGCCAGCGCTGCCATTTTTGGGGTGAGGCCGTTCGCGGCCGAGGG
GCGCAGCCCCTGGGGGGATGGGAGCTCGGTGCCTTGATGTGGGCGCCGGCGGTCGAGTGGCGACGGCGCG
GCTTGTCCGCGCCCTGGTAGATTGCCTGGCCGTAGGCCAGCCATTTTTGAGCGGCCAGCGGCCGCGATAG
GCCGACGCGAAGCGGCGGGGCGTAGGGAGCGCAGCGACCGAAGGGTAGGCGCTTTTTGCAGCTCTTCGGC
TGTGCGCTGGCCAGACAGTTATGCACAGGCCAGGCGGGTTTTAAGAGTTTTAATAAGTTTTAAAGAGTTT
TAGGCGGAAAAATCGCCTTTTTTCTCTTTTATATCAGTCACTTACATGTGTGACCGGTTCCCAATGTACG
GCTTTGGGTTCCCAATGTACGGGTTCCGGTTCCCAATGTACGGCTTTGGGTTCCCAATGTACGTGCTATC
CACAGGAAAGAAGCTTTTTCGACCTTTTTCCCCTGCTAGGGCAATTTGCCCTAGCATCTGCTCCGTACAT
TAGGAACCGGCGGATGCTTCGCCCTCGATCAGGTTGCGGTAGCGCATGACTAGGATCGGGCCAGCCTGCC
CCGCCTCCTCCTTCAAATCGTACTCCGGCAGGTCATTTGACCCGATCAGCTTGCGCACGGTGAAACAGAA
CTTCTTGAACTCTCCGGCGCTGCCACTGCGTTCGTAGATCGTCTTGAACAACCATCTGGCTTCTGCCTTG
CCTGCGGCGCGGCGTGCCAGGCGGTAGAGAAAACGGCCGATGCCGGGATCGATCAAAAAGTAATCGGGGT
GAACCGTCAGCACGTCCGGGTTCTTGCCTTCTGTGATCTCGCGGTACATCCAATCAGCTAGCTCGATCTC
GATGTACTCCGGCCGCCCGGTTTCGCTCTTTACGATCTTGTAGCGGCTAATCAAGGCTTCACCCTCGGAT
ACCGTCACCAGGCGGCCGTTCTTGGCCTTCTTCGTACGCTGCATGGCAACGTGCGTGGTGTTTAACCGAA
TGCAGGTTTCTACCAGGTCGTCTTTCTGCTTTCCGCCATCGGCTCGCCGGCAGAACTTGAGTACGTCCGC
AACGTGTGGACGGAACACGCGGCCGGGCTTGTCTCCCTTCCCTTCCCGGTATCGGTTCATGGATTCGGTT
AGATGGGAAACCGCCATCAGTACCAGGTCGTAATCCCACACACTGGCCATGCCGGCCGGCCCTGCGGAAA
CCTCTACGTGCCCGTCTGGAAGCTCGTAGCGGATCACCTCGCCAGCTCGTCGGTCACGCTTCGACAGACG
GAAAACGGCCACGTCCATGATGCTGCGACTATCGCGGGTGCCCACGTCATAGAGCATCGGAACGAAAAAA
TCTGGTTGCTCGTCGCCCTTGGGCGGCTTCCTAATCGACGACGCACCGGCTGCCGGCGGTTGCCGGGATT
CTTTGCGGATTCGATCAGCGGCCGCTTGCCACGATTCACCGGGGCGTGCTTCTGCCTCGATGCGTTGCCG
CTGGGCGGCCTGCGCGGCCTTCAACTTCTCCACCAGGTCATCACCCAGCGCCGCGCCGATTTGTACCGGG
CCGGATGGTTTGCGACCGCTCACGCCGATTCCTCGGGCTTGGGGGTTCCAGTGCCATTGCAGGGCCGGCA
GACAACCCAGCCGCTTACGCCTGGCCAACCGCCCGTTCCTCCACACATGGGGCATTCCACGGCGTCGGTG
CCTGGTTGTTCTTGATTTTCCATGCCGCCTCCTTTAGCCGCTAAAATTCATCTACTCATTTATTCATTTG
CTCATTTACTCTGGTAGCTGCGCGATGTATTCAGATAGCAGCTCGGTAATGGTCTTGCCTTGGCGTACCG
CGTACATCTTCAGCTTGGTGTGATCCTCCGCCGGCAACTGAAAGTTGACCCGCTTCATGGCTGGCGTGTC
TGCCAGGCTGGCCAACGTTGCAGCCTTGCTGCTGCGTGCGCTCGGACGGCCGGCACTTAGCGTGTTTGTG
CTTTTGCTCATTTTCTCTTTACCTCATTAACTCAAATGAGTTTTGATTTAATTTCAGCGGCCAGCGCCTG
GACCTCGCGGGCAGCGTCGCCCTCGGGTTCTGATTCAAGAACGGTTGTGCCGGCGGCGGCAGTGCCTGGG
TAGCTCACGCGCTGCGTGATACGGGACTCAAGAATGGGCAGCTCGTACCCGGCCAGCGCCTCGGCAACCT
CACCGCCGATGCGCGTGCCTTTGATCGCCCGCGACACGACAAAGGCCGCTTGTAGCCTTCCATCCGTGAC
CTCAATGCGCTGCTTAACCAGCTCCACCAGGTCGGCGGTGGCCCATATGTCGTAAGGGCTTGGCTGCACC
GGAATCAGCACGAAGTCGGCTGCCTTGATCGCGGACACAGCCAAGTCCGCCGCCTGGGGCGCTCCGTCGA
TCACTACGAAGTCGCGCCGGCCGATGGCCTTCACGTCGCGGTCAATCGTCGGGCGGTCGATGCCGACAAC
GGTTAGCGGTTGATCTTCCCGCACGGCCGCCCAATCGCGGGCACTGCCCTGGGGATCGGAATCGACTAAC
AGAACATCGGCCCCGGCGAGTTGCAGGGCGCGGGCTAGATGGGTTGCGATGGTCGTCTTGCCTGACCCGC
CTTTCTGGTTAAGTACAGCGATAACCTTCATGCGTTCCCCTTGCGTATTTGTTTATTTACTCATCGCATC
ATATACGCAGCGACCGCATGACGCAAGCTGTTTTACTCAAATACACATCACCTTTTTAGACGGCGGCGCT
CGGTTTCTTCAGCGGCCAAGCTGGCCGGCCAGGCCGCCAGCTTGGCATCAGACAAACCGGCCAGGATTTC
ATGCAGCCGCACGGCTGATGGGCTGCCTGTATCGAGTGGTGATTTTGTGCCGAGCTGCCGGTCGGGGAGC
TGTTGGCTGGCTGGTGGCAGGATATATTGTGGTGTAAACAAATTGACGCTTAGACAACTTAATAACACAT
TGCGGACGTTTTTAATGTACTGGGGTGGATGCAGTGGGCCCCACTCTGTGTGCCGAATTCGGATCCGGAG
AGCGGAGAATTAAGGGAGTCACGTTATGACCCCCGCCGATGACGCGGGACAAGCCGTTTTACGTTTGGAA
CTGACAGAACCGCAACGTTGAAGGAGCCACTCAGCCGCGGGTTTCTGGAGTTTAATGAGCTAAGCACATA
CGTCAGAAACCATTATTGCGCGTTCAAAAGTCGCCTAAGGTCACTATCAGCTAGCAAATATTTCTTGTCA
AAAATGCTCCACTGACGTTCCATAAATTCCCCTCGGTATCCAATTAGAGTCTCATATTCACTCTCAATCC
AAATAATCTGCACCGGATCTGGATCGTTTCGCATGATTGAACAAGATGGATTGCACGCAGGTTCTCCGGC
CGCTTGGGTGGAGAGGCTATTCGGCTATGACTGGGCACAACAGACAATCGGCTGCTCTGATGCCGCCGTG
TTCCGGCTGTCAGCGCAGGGGCGCCCGGTTCTTTTTGTCAAGACCGACCTGTCCGGTGCCCTGAATGAAC
TCCAGGACGAGGCAGCGCGGCTATCGTGGCTGGCCACGACGGGCGTTCCTTGCGCAGCTGTGCTCGACGT
TGTCACTGAAGCGGGAAGGGACTGGCTGCTATTGGGCGAAGTGCCGGGGCAGGATCTCCTGTCATCTCAC
CTTGCTCCTGCCGAGAAAGTATCCATCATGGCTGATGCAATGCGGCGGCTGCATACGCTTGATCCGGCTA
CCTGCCCATTCGACCACCAAGCGAAACATCGCATCGAGCGAGCACGTACTCGGATGGAAGCCGGTCTTGT
CGATCAGGATGATCTGGACGAAGAGCATCAGGGGCTCGCGCCAGCCGAACTGTTCGCCAGGCTCAAGGCG
CGTATGCCCGACGGCGAGGATCTCGTCGTGACTCATGGCGATGCCTGCTTGCCGAATATCATGGTGGAAA
ATGGCCGCTTTTCTGGATTCATCGACTGTGGCCGGCTGGGTGTGGCGGACCGCTATCAGGACATAGCGTT
GGCTACCCGTGATATTGCTGAAGAGCTTGGCGGCGAATGGGCTGACCGCTTCCTCGTGCTTTACGGTATC
GCCGCTCCCGATTCGCAGCGCATCGCCTTCTATCGCCTTCTTGACGAGTTCTTCTGAGCGGGTCTGGATC
TAGAGTCAAGCAGATCGTTCAAACATTTGGCAATAAAGTTTCTTAAGATTGAATCCTGTTGCCGGTCTTG
CGATGATTATCATATAATTTCTGTTGAATTACGTTAAGCATGTAATAATTAACATGTAATGCATGACGTT
ATTTATGAGATGGGTTTTTATGATTAGAGTCCCGCAATTATACATTTAATACGCGATAGAAAACAAAATA
TAGCGCGCAAACTAGGATAAATTATCGCGCGCGGTGTCATCTATGTTACTAGATCGACGCTGCAAGAATT
CAAGCTTGGAGGAATTCCAATCCCACAAAAATCTGAGCTTAACAGCACAGTTGCTCCTCTCAGAGCAGAA
TCGGGTATTCAACACCCTCATATCAACTACTACGTTGTGTATAACGGTCCACATGCCGGTATATACGATG
ACTGGGGTTGTACAAAGGCGGCAACAAACGGCGTTCCCGGAGTTGCACACAAGAAATTTGCCACTATTAC
AGAGGCAAGAGCAGCAGCTGACGCGTACACAACAAGTCAGCAAACAGACAGGTTGAACTTCATCCCCAAA
GGAGAAGCTCAACTCAAGCCCAAGAGCTTTGCTAAGGCCCTAACAAGCCCACCAAAGCAAAAAGCCCACT
GGCTCACGCTAGGAACCAAAAGGCCCAGCAGTGATCCAGCCCCAAAAGAGATCTCCTTTGCCCCGGAGAT
TACAATGGACGATTTCCTCTATCTTTACGATCTAGGAAGGAAGTTCGAAGGTGAAGGTGACGACACTATG
TTCACCACTGATAATGAGAAGGTTAGCCTCTTCAATTTCAGAAAGAATGCTGACCCACAGATGGTTAGAG
AGGCCTACGCAGCAAGTCTCATCAAGACGATCTACCCGAGTAACAATCTCCAGGAGATCAAATACCTTCC
CAAGAAGGTTAAAGATGCAGTCAAAAGATTCAGGACTAATTGCATCAAGAACACAGAGAAAGACATATTT
CTCAAGATCAGAAGTACTATTCCAGTATGGACGATTCAAGGCTTGCTTCATAAACCAAGGCAAGTAATAG
AGATTGGAGTCTCTAAAAAGGTAGTTCCTACTGAATCTAAGGCCATGCATGGAGTCTAAGATTCAAATCG
AGGATCTAACAGAACTCGCCGTCAAGACTGGCGAACAGTTCATACAGAGTCTTTTACGACTCAATGACAA
GAAGAAAATCTTCGTCAACATGGTGGAGCACGACACTCTGGTCTACTCCAAAAATGTCAAAGATACAGTC
TCAGAAGATCAAAGGGCTATTGAGACTTTTCAACAAAGGATAATTTCGGGAAACCTCCTCGGATTCCATT
GCCCAGCTATCTGTCACTTCATCGAAAGGACAGTAGAAAAGGAAGGTGGCTCCTACAAATGCCATCATTG
CGATAAAGGAAAGGCTATCATTCAAGATCTCTCTGCCGACAGTGGTCCCAAAGATGGACCCCCACCCACG
AGGAGCATCGTGGAAAAAGAAGAGGTTCCAACCACGTCTACAAAGCAAGTGGATTGATGTGACATCTCCA
CTGACGTAAGGGATGACGCACAATCCCACTATCCTTCGCAAGACCCTTCCTCTATATAAGGAAGTTCATT
TCATTTGGAGAGGACACGCTCGAGTATAAGAGCTCATTTTTACAACAATTACCAACAACAACAAACAACA
AACAACATTACAATTACATTTACAATTATCGATACAATGGTTGATGCTGTTGTTACAGTTTTTCTTGAAA
AGCTTCTTCATGTTGAAACTGAAGAATCTAGATTTTTGACTAAGTATAGACAACAGTTCGAGAAGCTTAA
GAACGAACTTCTTTTCATGCAGTCTTTCCTTAAGGACGCTGAAAGACTTAAAAGAAAGAATAACACTTTG
AAGGGTGTGATGTCTTGCCTTAGGGACTTGATCTTCGAGGCTGAGGAGATCTTGGAGGATTGCCAGAACC
AGTCTGCTGACTCTGATAGAGCTACTACTTGCTTCCACCCTAAGAGGTTGTCTCTTAGGCACCAGACTGG
AAAGTGTCTTGCAAAGATTAATGATAGGATTTCTGAAATTAAGCAGAATATTTCTACATATCTTGGTGTG
CCTCTTTTGGAGGAGGGTTCTATGGAGGCTCACAATAACCTTATGTCTAGATGGACATCTTCCCTTTATG
ACCACACTCAGGTAGTTGGTTTGGAAGGTGACACTGAGAAGATAAAGGATTGGCTATTTGAAGCAAGAGA
TGGTTTACTTACCATTGCATTTGTGGGTATGGGAGGACTTGGTAAAACCACTCTTGCTCAGAAAGTTTTC
AATGACAAAAGGGTGGAGGATCACTTGGAGAGGAGGATTTGGGTGTCTGTTTCTCAAACATTTACTGAGG
AACAAGTCATGAGAAGCATATTGAGGAGTTTAGGAGATGCATGTGTTGGTGATGACCAGTGTGAACTGTT
AAGAAAAATAAACCAGTACCTTTTGGGAAAGAGGTTTTTGATTGTTATGGATGATGTTTGGAGCTGGGAC
AATGCCTGGTGGCAAAAAATCTATACTGGACTGCCCAAAGGAAATGGGAGCACTGTTATTGTAACAACGA
GAAATGAGCTAGTCGCTCGCAAGATGGGAGTTACAGAAGCAAGAATACATTGGCCAAAATTCCTCAATGA
GCACTACAGTTGGTTACTATTCCGGAAGATTGCATTTGCAGGAAGTGCAGGTGAATGCCATTTCCCCGAG
TTGGAGGACGTGGGAAAGGAGATTGTGGAAAAATGCAAGGGACTTCCTTTAGCAATCAAAGCAGTAGGAG
GAGTGATGCTTTGCAAGCCATCTTACTATCACGAATGGAGGCGTATTTCAAATCATTTCCGTGATGAATT
GAAAGAAAATGATGACTCAGTGATGGCCTCACTACAGTTGAGCTATGATGAACTCCCTCCTTACTTGAAA
TCCTGTTTCCTCTGTTTTTCACTCTTTCCTGAGGATTGTGTCATACCAAAAGACCAACTGATCCGTTGGT
GGATTGGAGAAGGTTTCATACCTCTGAGAAGTGGTAGGTTATCGACTGAAGTGGGAGAAGATTGTTTCTC
ACAACTATCCAATCGGTGTTTGATAGAAGTTGTTGATAAGGCTTACAATGGTGTGATCCACACATGCAAA
ATGCATGACATGGTTCGTGACTTGGTGATCAAATTAGCCGAGGATGATGCATTTTTCACCCCAGCTGATG
CAACTTGTCGGCATTTGGGTATTAAGAGTGAGATGAATTGGAAGCAACTATTGAGCAATCAAAAATTACG
AGCACTGCTAACAACCACCAAGAGTGGTGAAGTTAACAAAATCCATTCCGACATTGCCAAGAAGCTGTGC
AAGAGTCGACACCTCCAAGTATTGGATCTGTCAAAATCAATTTTCGATGTGCCTCTTTCAAGTTTGTTGG
AAGGAATTGGATCTGCTAAGCAGCTCACTTATCTCAGTTTAAGCAATACACATCCAATGATTGGAGTTCC
AGCTTCCATATCCAAGCTTGAAAAATTACAGATTTTGGATTTCAGCTATTGCCAAAATATGAAAATGCTC
CCCTCTTGCGTTCTGACATTTGAGGAACTTGCTGTTTTGGATGTGAACAACTGTGGTTCCCTTGAGTACC
TTCCAAAAGGATTAAGTAGGCTTTCCAATCTTCAAGTATTGCTTGGGTTTAAGCCTGCAAAATTAAGCCA
ACCAGGAGGTTGTCGTATTGCTGAGCTCAGAAGCCTGACTCGACTCAGAACTCTCAGTTTAAGACTAACC
GAAAATGAGGAGATTGGAGACGATGAGGGGAACGCACTGGTAGATCTCCAAGAACTTCAATTTTTAACAA
TAAGTTGCTTTGGCAGTCAAGATAATGGACTTGCGACAAAACTTGGTAGACTTTATCCTCCACGACAACT
CCACGAGCTGATTCTCAAATTTTATCCAAGTAAGACAAGTCCTGAATGGCTTAACCCCAATCTCTCCCCC
ATGTTGCGATATTTATCAATCATCTCTGGTGATATTACACAAATGCACGAGAACTTCTGGGGTGATGGTA
GTACTGCTTGGAAAATTGAGGGCTTAATGTTGGAATCTTTATCGGATTTGAGATTGGAATGGTCAGCAAT
GCATCAAGTCATGCCTTCGTTAAGAATACTCAAGGTTAGCTGGTGCCCTGAGTTGGAGTCATTTCCAATT
GAAGATGCAGGGTTTAGAGGGGGTCTATGGAAGAAGGAAGAACATAGGAACGGTTCGTACCCATACGATG
TTCCTGACTATGCGGGCTATCCCTATGACGTCCCGGACTATGCAGGATTGTATCCATATGACGTTCCAGA
TTACGCCACTAGAGCTGCTTACCCATACGATGTTCCTGACTATGCGGGCTATCCCTATGACGTCCCGGAC
TATGCAGGATTGTATCCATATGACGTTCCAGATTACGCCTGAGCTTGTCCTGCTTTAATGAGATATGCGA
GAAGCCTATGATCGCATGATATTTGCTTTCAATTCTGTTGTGCACGTTGTAAAAAACCTGAGCATGTGTA
GCTCAGATCCTTACCGCCGGTTTCGGTTCATTCTAATGAATATATCACCCGTTACTATCGTATTTTTATG
AATAATATTCTCCGTTCAATTTACTGATTGTACCCTACTACTTATATGTACAATATTAAAATGAAAACAA
TATATTGTGCTGAATAGGTTTATAGCGACATCTATGATAGAGCGCCACAATAACAAACAATTGCGTTTTA
TTATTACAAATCCAATTTTAAAAAAAGCGGCAGAACCGGTCAAACCTAAAAGACTGATTACATAAATCTT
ATTCAAATTTCAAAAGTGCCCCAGGGGCTAGTATCTACGACACACCGAGCGGCGAACTAATAACGCTCAC
TGAAGGGAACTCCGGTTCCCCGCCGGCGCGCATGGGTGAGATTCCTTGAAGTTGAGTATTGGCCGTCCGC
TCTACCGAAAGTTACGGGCACCATTCAACCCGGTCCAGCACGGCGGCCGGGTAACCGACTTGCTGCCCCG
AGAATTATGCAGCATTTTTTTGGTGTATGTGGGCCCCAAATGAAGTGCAGGTCAAACCTTGACAGTGACG
ACAAATCGTTGGGCGGGTCCAGGGCGAATTTTGCGACAACATGTCGAGGCTCAGCAGGACCGCTACTAGA
GGATGCACATGTGACCGA
Features (pLannotate 1.2.2; 20 found; start..end, strand, type, name):
     32..56      +  misc_feature   RB T-DNA repeat: right border repeat from nopaline C58 T-DNA
    179..767     -  rep_origin     ori: high-copy-number ColE1/pMB1/pBR322/pUC origin of replication
    938..1732    -  CDS            KanR: aminoglycoside phosphotransferase; aphA-3; confers resistance to kanamycin
   1733..1837    -  promoter       AmpR promoter: bla
   1854..1914    -  rep_origin     oriV (fragment): incP origin of replication
   2120..2314    -  rep_origin     pVS1 oriV: origin of replication for the Pseudomonas plasmid pVS1 (Heeb et al., 2000)
   2380..3453    -  CDS            pVS1 RepA: replication protein from the Pseudomonas plasmid pVS1 (Heeb et al., 2000)
   3882..4511    -  CDS            pVS1 StaA: stability protein from the Pseudomonas plasmid pVS1 (Heeb et al., 2000)
   4775..4799    +  misc_feature   LB T-DNA repeat: left border repeat from nopaline C58 T-DNA
   5009..5192    +  promoter       NOS promoter: nopaline synthase promoter NOS promoter
   5213..6004    +  CDS            neo: KKA2_KLEPN - Also known as kan, nptII. Experimental evidence at protein level: Swiss-Prot protein existence level 1. Resistance to kanamycin, neomycin, paromomycin, ribostamycin, butirosin and gentamicin B. From Klebsiella pneumoniae.
   6033..6285    +  terminator     NOS terminator: nopaline synthase terminator and poly(A) signal
   6311..7117    +  CDS            IBMP_CAMVB (fragment): Experimental evidence at protein level: Swiss-Prot protein existence level 1. Enhances the ribosomal termination-reinitiation event leading to the translation of major open reading frames on the polycistronic viral RNAs. From Cauliflower mosaic virus (strain Bari 1) (CaMV).
   7301..7646    +  promoter       CaMV 35S promoter: strong constitutive promoter from cauliflower mosaic virus
   7598..7644    +  promoter       minimal CaMV 35S promoter: minimal 35S promoter from cauliflower mosaic virus
   7675..7728    +  misc_feature   TMV Ω: translational enhancer from the tobacco mosaic virus 5'-leader sequence (Gallie et al., 1988)
   7737..10256   +  CDS            RPP13L4: R13L4_ARATH - Also known as ZAR1 From Arabidopsis thaliana (Mouse-ear cress).
  10278..10366   +  CDS            3xHA (fragment): three tandem HA epitope tags
  10380..10468   +  CDS            3xHA (fragment): three tandem HA epitope tags
  10480..11187   +  terminator     OCS terminator: octopine synthase terminator
