[The description below was written by a language model from this plasmid's Addgene catalogue record and pLannotate feature annotations shown in this document.]
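Description:
pZA63 is a binary T-DNA plant expression vector built on the pICH86988 backbone for in planta gene expression, most naturally by Agrobacterium-mediated delivery. The 11.2 kb plasmid carries a high-copy ColE1/pUC-type origin for propagation in E. coli and the pVS1 replication module (oriV, RepA and the StaA stability protein), which supports maintenance in Agrobacterium. A fragment of an incP oriV is also annotated. Bacterial selection is by kanamycin, through an aphA-3 aminoglycoside phosphotransferase gene driven by the bla promoter and located outside the T-DNA.

Between the nopaline-type left and right border repeats lie two plant cassettes. The first is a plant kanamycin selection marker, made up of the NOS promoter, nptII (neo) and the NOS terminator. The second expresses the payload. It combines a CaMV 35S promoter with the TMV Ω translational enhancer leader, followed by a roughly 2.5 kb open reading frame, two adjacent 3xHA annotations that together form the C-terminal 6xHA tag, and the OCS terminator. The stretch upstream of the promoter, annotated as a CaMV IBMP fragment, most likely reflects extended 35S upstream sequence rather than an intended coding region.

The annotation tool labels the insert by its Arabidopsis homologue (RPP13L4/ZAR1). The catalogue record identifies it as NbZAR1syn, apparently a synthetic version of the Nicotiana benthamiana ZAR1 immune receptor gene, carrying an L17E substitution. The record does not state the functional effect of this mutation. The "GG" prefix suggests Golden Gate assembly, although the cloning sites are not recorded. The plasmid belongs to a vector set for studying the ZAR1 resistosome in N. benthamiana, and the HA tag allows immunodetection of the mutant protein.
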