Addgene plasmid #174776: pZA63
Purpose: In planta gene expression
Depositing lab: Sophien Kamoun. Depositing organization: Sainsbury Laboratory, Norwich. Publication: A vector system for fast-forward studies of the HOPZ-ACTIVATED RESISTANCE1 (ZAR1) resistosome in the model plant Nicotiana benthamiana. Harant A, Pai H, Sakai T, Kamoun S, Adachi H. Plant Physiol. 2022 Jan 20;188(1):70-80. doi: 10.1093/plphys/kiab471. PubMed 34633454.
Backbone
  Vector backbone: pICH86988
  Backbone manufacturer: https://www.addgene.org/48076/
  Vector type: Plant Expression
Growth in bacteria
  Bacterial resistance: Kanamycin, 50 μg/mL
  Growth temperature: 37°C
  Growth strain: DH5alpha
  Copy number: High Copy
Gene/Insert
  Gene/Insert name: GG_NbZAR1syn-L17E-6xHA, Kmr plant selection marker
  Species: N. benthamiana
  Mutation: L17E
  Tag / fusion protein: 6xHA (C terminal on insert)
  Cloning method: Restriction Enzyme; 5′ cloning site unknown (unknown if destroyed)
Terms and licenses: Academic/Nonprofit Terms; Industry Terms: Not Available to Industry
How to cite: pZA63 was a gift from Sophien Kamoun (Addgene plasmid # 174776 ; http://n2t.net/addgene:174776 ; RRID:Addgene_174776)
